Addgene plasmid #13289: pcDNA3-ING4
Depositing lab: Curtis Harris. Publication: p29ING4 and p28ING5 bind to p53 and p300, and enhance p53 activity. Shiseki M, Nagashima M, Pedeux RM, Kitahama-Shiseki M, Miura K, Okamura S, Onogi H, Higashimoto Y, Appella E, Yokota J, Harris CC. Cancer Res. 2003 May 15. 63(10):2373-8. PubMed 12750254.
Backbone
  Vector backbone: pcDNA3.1+
  Backbone manufacturer: Invitrogen
  Backbone size w/o insert (bp): 5428
  Vector type: Mammalian Expression
  Selectable markers: Neomycin (select with G418)
Growth in bacteria
  Bacterial resistance: Ampicillin, 100 μg/mL
  Growth temperature: 37°C
  Growth strain: DH5alpha
  Copy number: High Copy
Gene/Insert
  Gene/Insert name: ING4 (alt name: p29ING4)
  Species: H. sapiens (human)
  Entrez Gene: ING4 (a.k.a. my036, p29ING4)
  Cloning method: Restriction Enzyme; 5′ cloning site EcoRI (not destroyed); 3′ cloning site NotI (not destroyed)
  Sequencing primers: 5′ T7
Terms and licenses: Academic/Nonprofit Terms; Industry Terms: Not Available to Industry
Depositor comments: Cloning site sequence is GAATTC GAGATGGCTGCG...ING4...TAGA GCGGCCGC.
How to cite: pcDNA3-ING4 was a gift from Curtis Harris (Addgene plasmid # 13289 ; http://n2t.net/addgene:13289 ; RRID:Addgene_13289)
