[The description below was written by a language model from this plasmid's Addgene catalogue record.]
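Description:
pcDNA3-ING4 is a mammalian expression plasmid built on the commercial pcDNA3.1+ backbone (5428 bp without insert) that carries the human ING4 coding sequence, also known as p29ING4, a member of the inhibitor of growth family. The insert was placed by restriction cloning between the EcoRI and NotI sites of the polylinker, and both sites remain intact, so the cDNA can be excised or transferred to other vectors. The depositor's notes indicate that the insert runs from its own start codon to a stop codon close to the cloning junctions, and no epitope tag or fusion partner is recorded, which suggests that the protein is expressed in untagged form. The record does not give the insert size.

The plasmid is maintained in E. coli as a high-copy construct under ampicillin selection, and it carries a neomycin resistance marker that allows G418 selection of stably transfected mammalian cells. The record does not explicitly list the promoter, and no feature table is provided. The pcDNA3.1+ backbone is generally known to drive inserts from the CMV immediate-early promoter with a downstream polyadenylation signal. A T7 promoter lies upstream of the polylinker, consistent with the T7 primer listed for sequencing from the 5′ end.

The associated publication concerns the binding of ING4 and ING5 to p53 and p300 and their enhancement of p53 activity. The construct therefore suits transient or stable overexpression of ING4 in mammalian cells to study its role in p53-dependent transcription, growth control and related tumour suppressor pathways.
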