>Addgene plasmid #13289 | pcDNA3-ING4 | addgene partial sequence | sequence record 19668 | 13289 with CMV-F
GCTTAGCGAGCTCTCTGGCTACTGAGAACCCACTGCTTACTGGCTTATCGAAATTAATACGACTCACTAT
AGGGAGACCCAAGCTGGCTAGCGTTTAAACTTAAGCTTGGTACCGAGCTCGGATCCACTAGTCCAGTGTG
GTGGAATTCGAGATGGCTGCGGGGATGTATTTGGAACATTATCTGGACAGTATTGAAAACCTTCCCTTTG
AATTACAGAGAAACTTTCAGCTCATGAGGGACCTAGACCAAAGAACAGAGGACCTGAAGGCTGAAATTGA
CAAGTTGGCCACTGAGTATATGAGTAGTGCCCGCAGCCTGAGCTCCGAGGAAAAATTGGCCCTTCTCAAA
CAGATCCAGGAAGCCTATGGCAAGTGCAAGGAATTTGGTGACGACAAGGTGCAGCTTGCCATGCAGACCT
ATGAGATGGTGGACAAACACATTCGGCGGCTGGACACAGACCTGGCCCGTTTTGAGGCTGATCTCAAGGA
GAAACAGATTGAGTCAAGTGACTATGACAGCTCTTCCAGCAAAGGCAAAAAGAAAGGCCGGACTCAAAAG
GAGAAGAAAGCTGCTCGTGCTCGTTCCAAAGGGAAAAACTCGGATGAAGAAGCCCCCAAGACTGCCCAGA
AGAAGTTAAAGCTCGTGCGCACAAGTCCTGAGTATGGGATGCCCTCAGTGACCTTTGGCAGTGTCCACCC
CTCTGATGTGTTGGATATGCCTGTGGATCCCAACGAACCCACCTATTGCCTTTGTCACCAGGTCTCCTAT
GGAGAGATGATTGGCTGTGACAACCCTGATTGTTCCATTGAGTGGTTCCATTTTGCCTGTGTGGGGCTGA
CAACCAAGCCTCGGGGGAAATGGTTTTGCCCACGCTGCTCCCAAGAACGGAAGAAGAAATAGAGCGGCCG
CTCGAGTCTAGAGGGCCCGTTTAAACCCGCTGATCAGCCTCGACTGTGCTTC
